>Addgene plasmid #204121 | pBP-T_L3S1P47 | addgene full sequence | sequence record 418251 | Addgene NGS Result
TCAAGAAGATCCTTTGATCTTTTCTACGGGGTCTGACGCTCAGTGGAACGAAAACTCACGTTAAGGGATT
TTGGTCATGAGATTATCAAAAAGGATCTTCACCTAGATCCTTTTAAATTAAAAATGAAGTTTTAAATCAA
TCTAAAGTATATATGAGTAAACTTGGTCTGACAGCTCGAGGCTTGGATTCTCACCAATAAAAAACGCCCG
GCGGCAACCGAGCGTTCTGAACAAATCCAGATGGAGTTCTGAGGTCATTACTGGATCTATCAACAGGAGT
CCAAGCGAGCTCGATATCAAATTACGCCCCGCCCTGCCACTCATCGCAGTACTGTTGTAATTCATTAAGC
ATTCTGCCGACATGGAAGCCATCACAAACGGCATGATGAACCTGAATCGCCAGCGGCATCAGCACCTTGT
CGCCTTGCGTATAATATTTGCCCATGGTGAAAACGGGGGCGAAGAAGTTGTCCATATTGGCCACGTTTAA
ATCAAAACTGGTGAAACTCACCCAGGGATTGGCTGACACGAAAAACATATTCTCAATAAACCCTTTAGGG
AAATAGGCCAGGTTTTCACCGTAACACGCCACATCTTGCGAATATATGTGTAGAAACTGCCGGAAATCGT
CGTGGTATTCACTCCAGAGCGATGAAAACGTTTCAGTTTGCTCATGGAAAACGGTGTAACAAGGGTGAAC
ACTATCCCATATCACCAGCTCACCGTCTTTCATTGCCATACGAAATTCCGGATGAGCATTCATCAGGCGG
GCAAGAATGTGAATAAAGGCCGGATAAAACTTGTGCTTATTTTTCTTTACGGTCTTTAAAAAGGCCGTAA
TATCCAGCTGAACGGTCTGGTTATAGGTACATTGAGCAACTGACTGAAATGCCTCAAAATGTTCTTTACG
ATGCCATTGGGATATATCAACGGTGGTATATCCAGTGATTTTTTTCTCCATTTTAGCTTCCTTAGCTCCT
GAAAATCTCGATAACTCAAAAAATACGCCCGGTAGTGATCTTATTTCATTATGGTGAAAGTTGGAACCTC
TTACGTGCCCGATCAACTCGAGTGCCACCTGACGTCTAAGAAACCATTATTATCATGACATTAACCTATA
AAAATAGGCGTATCACGAGGCAGAATTTCAGATAAAAAAAATCCTTAGCTTTCGCTAAGGATGATTTCGG
TCTCATCGATTTTCGAAAAAAGGCCTCCCAAATCGGGGGGCCTTTTTTTATAGCAACAAAATGTTAGAGA
CCTCCGGCAAAAAAGGGCAAGGTGTCACCACCCTGCCCTTTTTCTTTAAAACCGAAAAGATTACTTCGCG
TTATGCAGGCTTCCTCGCTCACTGACTCGCTGCGCTCGGTCGTTCGGCTGCGGCGAGCGGTATCAGCTCA
CTCAAAGGCGGTAATACGGTTATCCACAGAATCAGGGGATAACGCAGGAAAGAACATGTGAGCAAAAGGC
CAGCAAAAGGCCAGGAACCGTAAAAAGGCCGCGTTGCTGGCGTTTTTCCACAGGCTCCGCCCCCCTGACG
AGCATCACAAAAATCGACGCTCAAGTCAGAGGTGGCGAAACCCGACAGGACTATAAAGATACCAGGCGTT
TCCCCCTGGAAGCTCCCTCGTGCGCTCTCCTGTTCCGACCCTGCCGCTTACCGGATACCTGTCCGCCTTT
CTCCCTTCGGGAAGCGTGGCGCTTTCTCATAGCTCACGCTGTAGGTATCTCAGTTCGGTGTAGGTCGTTC
GCTCCAAGCTGGGCTGTGTGCACGAACCCCCCGTTCAGCCCGACCGCTGCGCCTTATCCGGTAACTATCG
TCTTGAGTCCAACCCGGTAAGACACGACTTATCGCCACTGGCAGCAGCCACTGGTAACAGGATTAGCAGA
GCGAGGTATGTAGGCGGTGCTACAGAGTTCTTGAAGTGGTGGCCTAACTACGGCTACACTAGAAGAACAG
TATTTGGTATCTGCGCTCTGCTGAAGCCAGTTACCTTCGGAAAAAGAGTTGGTAGCTCTTGATCCGGCAA
ACAAACCACCGCTACCAGCGGTGGTTTTTTTGTTTGCAAGCAGCAGATTACGCGCAGAAAAAAAGGATC
Features (pLannotate 1.2.2; 6 found; start..end, strand, type, name):
    187..281     -  terminator     lambda t0 terminator: transcription terminator from phage lambda
    305..961     -  CDS            cat: CAT_ECOLX - Experimental evidence at protein level: Swiss-Prot protein existence level 1. This enzyme is an effector of chloramphenicol resistance in bacteria. From Escherichia coli. This protein is used as a marker in many commonly used cloning vectors, such as pACYC184.
    962..1059    -  promoter       cat promoter: promoter of the E. coli cat gene encoding chloramphenicol acetyltransferase
   1145..1188    -  terminator     bacterial terminator: putative bacterial transcription terminator
   1263..1320    +  terminator     his operon terminator: This putative transcriptin terminator from the E. coli his operon has a 2-bp deletion introduced during synthesis. Its efficiency has not been determined.
   1515..4       -  rep_origin     ori (across the origin): high-copy-number ColE1/pMB1/pBR322/pUC origin of replication
