[The description below was written by a language model from this plasmid's Addgene catalogue record and pLannotate feature annotations shown in this document.]
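Description:
pBP-T_L3S1P47 is a small bacterial part plasmid (about 2.1 kb) built on the iGEM pSB1C3 backbone that stores a single genetic element, the synthetic strong transcription terminator L3S1P47. The record labels it a "Type 0 terminator part", which indicates that it serves as a basic, reusable component in a hierarchical or modular assembly scheme rather than as a finished expression construct. The details of that scheme, such as the flanking restriction sites or overhangs, are not given. The insert was introduced by Gibson cloning and carries no mutations.

The plasmid replicates in E. coli from a high-copy ColE1/pMB1-type origin. It is selected with chloramphenicol through the cat gene, which encodes chloramphenicol acetyltransferase. This gene is driven by its native cat promoter and followed by the phage lambda t0 terminator. The annotation also finds two short backbone terminators, a putative bacterial terminator and a his operon terminator. In pSB1C3 these sit around the cloning region and help insulate the part from transcription originating in the vector. The automated feature table does not annotate the L3S1P47 element itself, so its exact position in the sequence is not recorded. It presumably lies in the unannotated stretch of the cloning region.

There is no promoter, coding sequence or reporter in the payload, so the plasmid expresses nothing beyond the resistance marker. Its use is as a source of a strong synthetic terminator that can be combined with promoter, ribosome binding site and coding parts when building bacterial transcription units and multi-gene circuits.
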