Addgene plasmid #204121: pBP-T_L3S1P47
Purpose: Type 0 terminator part
Depositing lab: Mikhail Shapiro. Depositing organization: California Institute of Technology.
Backbone
  Vector backbone: pSB1C3
  Backbone manufacturer: iGEM
  Vector type: Bacterial Expression
Growth in bacteria
  Bacterial resistance: Chloramphenicol, 25 μg/mL
  Growth temperature: 37°C
  Growth strain: NEB Stable
  Copy number: High Copy
Gene/Insert
  Gene/Insert name: L3S1P47 strong terminator
  Species: Synthetic
  Mutation: None
  Cloning method: Gibson Cloning
Terms and licenses: Academic/Nonprofit Terms; Industry Terms: Not Available to Industry
How to cite: pBP-T_L3S1P47 was a gift from Mikhail Shapiro (Addgene plasmid # 204121 ; http://n2t.net/addgene:204121 ; RRID:Addgene_204121)
